Addgene plasmid #179022: pBBK38 pHomL-TEF2p-3HA-Link-GFPdropout-SSA1t-HomR (AmpR)
Purpose: (Empty Backbone) Parent vector for markerless yeast integration cassettes with N-terminal 3xHemagglutinin-tagged genes
Depositing lab: Vincent Martin. Depositing organization: Concordia University. Publication: The MyLo CRISPR-Cas9 Toolkit: A Markerless Yeast Localization and Overexpression CRISPR-Cas9 Toolkit. Bean BDM, Whiteway M, Martin VJJ. G3 (Bethesda). 2022 Jun 16. pii: 6609175. doi: 10.1093/g3journal/jkac154. PubMed 35708612.
Backbone
  Vector backbone: pYTK089 (ColE1, AmpR)
  Vector type: Yeast Expression
Growth in bacteria
  Bacterial resistance: Ampicillin, 100 μg/mL
  Growth temperature: 37°C
  Growth strain: DH5alpha
  Copy number: High Copy
Gene/Insert
  Gene/Insert name: None
Terms and licenses: Academic/Nonprofit Terms; Industry Terms: Not Available to Industry
Depositor comments: Part of the Markerless Yeast Localization and Overexpression (MyLO) CRISPR-Cas9 Toolkit. Vector cloned using BsaI Golden Gate cloning
How to cite: pBBK38 pHomL-TEF2p-3HA-Link-GFPdropout-SSA1t-HomR (AmpR) was a gift from Vincent Martin (Addgene plasmid # 179022 ; http://n2t.net/addgene:179022 ; RRID:Addgene_179022)
