[The description below was written by a language model from this plasmid's Addgene catalogue record and pLannotate feature annotations shown in this document.]
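Description:
pBBK38 pHomL-TEF2p-3HA-Link-GFPdropout-SSA1t-HomR (AmpR) is an empty parent vector from the Markerless Yeast Localization and Overexpression (MyLO) CRISPR-Cas9 Toolkit, built on the pYTK089 backbone by BsaI Golden Gate assembly. It is maintained in E. coli as a high-copy plasmid through a ColE1/pUC-type origin and selected with ampicillin via the β-lactamase gene and its native promoter. No complete yeast replication origin or intact auxotrophic marker is annotated. This fits its intended role as a source of integration cassettes rather than an episomal yeast plasmid.

As the name indicates, the payload is a cassette bounded by left and right homology arms (HomL and HomR). It contains the yeast TEF2 promoter, an N-terminal triple hemagglutinin epitope tag followed by a linker, a GFP dropout placeholder and the SSA1 terminator. The automated feature table does not label the promoter, tag, linker or yeast terminator. It does detect the dropout element, a superfolder GFP coding sequence followed by the bacterial rrnB T1 and T7Te terminators. In this type of design, replacing the dropout with a gene of interest by Golden Gate cloning removes the bacterial fluorescence, which allows visual screening of colonies. The short ARS1 and HIS3 fragments annotated on either side of the cassette lie roughly where the homology arms would be expected, and they may be partial matches within those arms, but the record does not state the genomic target locus.

Once a gene is inserted, the resulting cassette expresses a 3xHA-tagged protein from the TEF2 promoter. It is meant to be integrated into the yeast genome without a selectable marker, with CRISPR-Cas9 cleavage driving homology-directed repair.
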