Features (pLannotate 1.2.2; 11 found; start..end, strand, type, name):
      1..861     -  CDS            AmpR: β-lactamase; bla; confers resistance to ampicillin, carbenicillin, and related antibiotics
    862..966     -  promoter       AmpR promoter: bla
   1069..1657    +  rep_origin     ori: high-copy-number ColE1/pMB1/pBR322/pUC origin of replication
   2391..2510    +  rep_origin     ARS1 (fragment): S. cerevisiae autonomously replicating sequence ARS1/ARS416
   2515..2561    +  promoter       HIS3 promoter (fragment): S. cerevisiae HIS3
   2562..2624    +  CDS            HIS3 (fragment): imidazoleglycerol-phosphate dehydratase, required for histidine biosynthesis; S. cerevisiae HIS3; yeast auxotrophic marker
   3839..4552    +  CDS            superfolder GFP: GFP variant that folds robustly even when fused to poorly folded proteins (Pédelacq et al., 2006)
   4564..4635    +  terminator     rrnB T1 terminator: transcription terminator T1 from the E. coli rrnB gene
   4651..4678    +  terminator     T7Te terminator: phage T7 early transcription terminator
   5737..5763    +  rep_origin     ARS1 (fragment): S. cerevisiae autonomously replicating sequence ARS1/ARS416
   5860..5981    +  CDS            HIS3 (fragment): imidazoleglycerol-phosphate dehydratase, required for histidine biosynthesis; S. cerevisiae HIS3; yeast auxotrophic marker
>Addgene plasmid #179022 | pBBK38 pHomL-TEF2p-3HA-Link-GFPdropout-SSA1t-HomR (AmpR) | addgene full sequence | sequence record 360771 | Addgene NGS Result
TTACCAATGCTTAATCAGTGAGGCACCTATCTCAGCGATCTGTCTATTTCGTTCATCCATAGTTGCCTGA
CTCCCCGTCGTGTAGATAACTACGATACGGGAGGGCTTACCATCTGGCCCCAGTGCTGCAATGATACCGC
GGGACCCACGCTCACCGGCTCCAGATTTATCAGCAATAAACCAGCCAGCCGGAAGGGCCGAGCGCAGAAG
TGGTCCTGCAACTTTATCCGCCTCCATCCAGTCTATTAATTGTTGCCGGGAAGCTAGAGTAAGTAGTTCG
CCAGTTAATAGTTTGCGCAACGTTGTTGCCATTGCTACAGGCATCGTGGTGTCACGCTCGTCGTTTGGTA
TGGCTTCATTCAGCTCCGGTTCCCAACGATCAAGGCGAGTTACATGATCCCCCATGTTGTGCAAAAAAGC
GGTTAGCTCCTTCGGTCCTCCGATCGTTGTCAGAAGTAAGTTGGCCGCAGTGTTATCACTCATGGTTATG
GCAGCACTGCATAATTCTCTTACTGTCATGCCATCCGTAAGATGCTTTTCTGTGACTGGTGAGTACTCAA
CCAAGTCATTCTGAGAATAGTGTATGCGGCGACCGAGTTGCTCTTGCCCGGCGTCAATACGGGATAATAC
CGCGCCACATAGCAGAACTTTAAAAGTGCTCATCATTGGAAAACGTTCTTCGGGGCGAAAACTCTCAAGG
ATCTTACCGCTGTTGAGATCCAGTTCGATGTAACCCACTCGTGCACCCAACTGATCTTCAGCATCTTTTA
CTTTCACCAGCGTTTCTGGGTGAGCAAAAACAGGAAGGCAAAATGCCGCAAAAAAGGGAATAAGGGCGAC
ACGGAAATGTTGAATACTCATACTCTTCCTTTTTCAATATTATTGAAGCATTTATCAGGGTTATTGTCTC
ATGAGCGGATACATATTTGAATGTATTTAGAAAAATAAACAAATAGGGGTTCCGCGCACATTTCCCCGAA
AAGTGCCACCTGTCATGACCAAAATCCCTTAACGTGAGTTTTCGTTCCACTGAGCGTCAGACCCCGTAGA
AAAGATCAAAGGATCTTCTTGAGATCCTTTTTTTCTGCGCGTAATCTGCTGCTTGCAAACAAAAAAACCA
CCGCTACCAGCGGTGGTTTGTTTGCCGGATCAAGAGCTACCAACTCTTTTTCCGAAGGTAACTGGCTTCA
GCAGAGCGCAGATACCAAATACTGTTCTTCTAGTGTAGCCGTAGTTAGGCCACCACTTCAAGAACTCTGT
AGCACCGCCTACATACCTCGCTCTGCTAATCCTGTTACCAGTGGCTGCTGCCAGTGGCGATAAGTCGTGT
CTTACCGGGTTGGACTCAAGACGATAGTTACCGGATAAGGCGCAGCGGTCGGGCTGAACGGGGGGTTCGT
GCACACAGCCCAGCTTGGAGCGAACGACCTACACCGAACTGAGATACCTACAGCGTGAGCTATGAGAAAG
CGCCACGCTTCCCGAAGGGAGAAAGGCGGACAGGTATCCGGTAAGCGGCAGGGTCGGAACAGGAGAGCGC
ACGAGGGAGCTTCCAGGGGGAAACGCCTGGTATCTTTATAGTCCTGTCGGGTTTCGCCACCTCTGACTTG
AGCGTCGATTTTTGTGATGCTCGTCAGGGGGGCGGAGCCTATGGAAAAACGCCAGCAACGCGGCCTTTTT
ACGGTTCCTGGCCTTTTGCTGGCCTTTTGCTCACATGTTCTTTCCTGCGTTATCCCCTGATTCTGTGGAT
AACCGTGCGGCCGCCAATGTTATCTATTGGCAGATGTTCATACGGGGCTTTCAAATATTGATGAAATTAT
GTGATGTTTAGAAGAAGATTCGAACTGTTTTCAGTAGATTTGGTAACTGTGCAACCATAACTCATGCCCC
CTATTTATCGGCATTGAGATTGTAAAGGAAGTAAAACGCATTTTTGCAGATCTGTTCTCTTATGTATTTT
TAATCGTCCTTGTATGGAAGTATCAAAGGGGACGTTCTTCACCTCCTTGGAAAACGCAAACTTTCTTTTT
GCCTATCACAGTATCTTATCGAGCTAACTATTTTCGACACACATGAAAAAGCAGAAATATTAACGAAAAA
GAAAAGAAAGACCATGTCATGTACGGGCAATCAGAATATGCAAGATGAGCGGGAACGGGCGAAATGTGCA
CGCGCACAACTTACGAAACGCGGATGAGTCACTGACAGCCACCGCAGAGGTTCTGACTCCTACTGAGCTC
TATTGGAGGTGGCAGAACCGGTAATCCCACAGTGAGCAACTTGACAAACCAACAGATATAGGCTGTGTCT
TAAAATATACCATCCAATACCTTGATGAACTTTTCAAAGATGACTAAAATAAGTGAAATTTCAACATTAA
CTTCGAGCTGTAAACACAGTGGTTTCTTTGCATAAACACCATCAGCCTCAAGTCGTCAAGTAAAGATTTC
GTGTTCATGCAGATAGATAACAATCTATATGTTGATAATTAGCGTTGCCTCATCAATGCGTACACGAAGA
ATATACTAAAAAATGAGCAGGCAAGATAAACGAAGGCAAAGATGACAGAGCAGAAAGCCCTAGTAAAGCG
TATTACAAATGAAACCAAGATTCAGATTGCGATCCCTGAATTCGCATCTAGATGGTAGAGCCACAAACAG
CCGGTACAAGCAACGATCTCCAGGACCATCTGAATCATGCGCGGATGACACGAACTCACGACGGCGATCA
CAGACATTAACCCACAGTACAGACACTGCGACAACGTGGCAATTCGTCGCAATACCGTCTCACTGAACTG
GCCGATAATTGCAGACGAACGTTGATAGGTCAAGATCAATGTAAACAATTACTTTGTTATGTAGAGTTTT
TTTAGCTACCTATATTCCACCATAACATCAATCATGCGGTTGCTGGTGTATTTACCAATAATGTTTAATG
TATATATATATATATATATATGGGGCCGTATACTTACATATAGTAGATGTCAAGCGTAGGCGCTTCCCCT
GCCGGCTGTGAGGGCGCCATAACCAAGGTATCTATAGACCGCCAATCAGCAAACTACCTCCGTACATTCA
TGTTGCACCCACACATTTATACACCCAGACCGCGACAAATTACCCATAAGGTTGTTTGTGACGGCGTCGT
ACAAGAGAACGTGGGAACTTTTTAGGCTCACCAAAAAAGAAAGAAAAAATACGAGTTGCTGACAGAAGCC
TCAAGAAAAAAAAAATTCTTCTTCGACTATGCTGGAGGCAGAGATGATCGAGCCGGTAGTTAACTATATA
TAGCTAAATTGGTTCCATCACCTTCTTTTCTGGTGTCGCTCCTTCTAGTGCTATTTCTGGCTTTTCCTAT
TTTTTTTTTTCCATTTTTCTTTCTCTCTTTCTAATATATAAATTCTCTTGCATTTTCTATTTTTCTCTCT
ATCTATTCTACTTGTTTATTCCCTTCAAGGTTTTTTTTTAAGGAGTACTTGTTTTTAGAATATACGGTCA
ACGAACTATAATTAACTAAACAGATCTATGGAGTACCCCTACGACGTTCCCGACTACGCTGCAGAGTACC
CATACGACGTGCCAGACTACGCGGCAGAATATCCGTATGATGTCCCAGATTACGCCGCTAAGTTAGAATC
TGGTCCTTCTGGCCCAACTGGTTCTTGAGACCGAAAGTGAAACGTGATTTCATGCGTCATTTTGAACATT
TTGTAAATCTTATTTAATAATGTGTGCGGCAATTCACATTTAATTTATGAATGTTTTCTTAACATCGCGG
CAACTCAAGAAACGGCAGGTTCGGATCTTAGCTACTAGAGAAAGAGGAGAAATACTAGATGCGTAAAGGC
GAAGAGCTGTTCACTGGTGTCGTCCCTATTCTGGTGGAACTGGATGGTGATGTCAACGGTCATAAGTTTT
CCGTGCGTGGCGAGGGTGAAGGTGACGCAACTAATGGTAAACTGACGCTGAAGTTCATCTGTACTACTGG
TAAACTGCCGGTTCCTTGGCCGACTCTGGTAACGACGCTGACTTATGGTGTTCAGTGCTTTGCTCGTTAT
CCGGACCATATGAAGCAGCATGACTTCTTCAAGTCCGCCATGCCGGAAGGCTATGTGCAGGAACGCACGA
TTTCCTTTAAGGATGACGGCACGTACAAAACGCGTGCGGAAGTGAAATTTGAAGGCGATACCCTGGTAAA
CCGCATTGAGCTGAAAGGCATTGACTTTAAAGAGGACGGCAATATCCTGGGCCATAAGCTGGAATACAAT
TTTAACAGCCACAATGTTTACATCACCGCCGATAAACAAAAAAATGGCATTAAAGCGAATTTTAAAATTC
GCCACAACGTGGAGGATGGCAGCGTGCAGCTGGCTGATCACTACCAGCAAAACACTCCAATCGGTGATGG
TCCTGTTCTGCTGCCAGACAATCACTATCTGAGCACGCAAAGCGTTCTGTCTAAAGATCCGAACGAGAAA
CGCGATCATATGGTTCTGCTGGAGTTCGTAACCGCAGCGGGCATCACGCATGGTATGGATGAACTGTACA
AATGACCAGGCATCAAATAAAACGAAAGGCTCAGTCGAAAGACTGGGCCTTTCGTTTTATCTGTTGTTTG
TCGGTGAACGCTCTCTACTAGAGTCACACTGGCTCACCTTCGGGTGGGCCTTTCTGCGTTTATAGGTCTC
AATCCTAACTCGAGGCCAATTGGTGCGGCAATTGATAATAACGAAAATGTCTTTTAATGATCTGGGTATA
ATGAGGAATTTTCCGAACGTTTTTACTTTATATATATATATACATGTAACATATATTCTATACGCTATAG
AGAAAGGAAATTTTTCAATTAAAAAAAAAATAGAGAAAGAGTTTCACTTCTTGATTATCGCTAACACTAA
TGGTTGAAGTACTGCTACTTTAATTTTATGCTGCCAATGAGACGACGGGGTCATCACGGCTCATCATGCG
CCAAACAAATGTGTGCAATACACGCTCGGATGACTGCATGATGACCGCACTGACTGGGGACAGCAGATCC
ACCTAAGCCTGTGAGAGAAGCAGACACCCGACAGATCAAGGCAGTTAACTAGTGCACTGCAGTACAAATC
GTCCCCAACAAAAGTGGGCTCTCAAAATTCATCACATTTAAATGCATATAGGAAGAGCAACAGTTGGTTT
GCATCTGATGTTCCTTAAAGATTTCGACATAATGTGCGAAGTAGATCCCTTCAGCACTGTACTTGTTTTT
GCGACTAGATTGTAAATCATTCTTTATTTAATCTCTTTCTTTAACTACTGCTTAAAGTATAATTTGGTCC
GTAGTTTAATAACTATACTAAGCGAACGCTCTCTCGAAATTTTTCTTAACGCGTCCTTGTACTGCGTCTA
ACGCTTTTGCCACTTGGATTTCTATTATAGGAAATAGTCTCACTTACTGGGCGACGAATTTTCGCGTTTT
GATGAAGCACAGGAAGAATTTCTTTATGCTCAGAAGTTTGACAGCAAGCAAGTTCATCATTCGAACTAGC
CTTATTGTTTTAGTTCAGTGACAGCGAACTGCCGTACTCGATGCTTTATTTCTCACGGTAGAGCGGAAGA
ACAGATAGATCCCTACATATTGCTACCACTTCTATTACACAATAGTTTCAATAGCTTGCAGCGTAGCTAA
ACTCTAAAATTTATCTAAATCACTCATATAAACCGAACCCTTCCCCTTCCGCTTATAGTACAGCTGATGC
TCCTTCACTATTTTAACATGTGGAATTCTTGAAAGAATGAAATCGCCATGCCAAGCCATCACACGGTCTT
TTATGCAATTGATTGACCGCCTGCAACACATAGGCAGTAAAATTTTTACAAGCAGTAGCAGAACAGGCCA
CACAATCGCAAGTGATTAACGTCCACACAGGTATAGGGTTTCTGGACCATATGATACATGCTCTGGCCAA
GCATTCCGGCTGGTCGCTAATCGTTGAGTGCCGAGCGGCCGCGATTATCAAAAAGGATCTTCACCTAGAT
CCTTTTAAATTAAAAATGAAGTTTTAAATCAATCTAAAGTATATATGAGTAAACTTGGTCTGACAG
